>Addgene plasmid #18983 | pHIV-Wnt1HA | addgene partial sequence | sequence record 24465 | Ef1a-fwd
TTTTTNTTTAGGTGNNGTGGAGCGGCCGCTGAGTTAACTATTCTAGAACTAGTGGATCCCCCGGGCTGCA
GGAATTCCCTCGCATCACTGCCCTCACCGCTGTGTCCAGTCCCACCGTCGCGGACAGCAACCACAGTCGT
CAGAACCGCAGCACAGAACCAGCAAGGCCAGGCAGGCCATGGGGCTCTGGGCGCTGCTGCCCAGCTGGGT
TTCTACTACGTTGCTACTGGCACTGACCGCTCTGCCCGCAGCCCTGGCTGCCAACAGTAGTGGCCGATGG
TGGGGCATCGTGAACATAGCCTCCTCCACGAACCTGTTGACGGATTCCAAGAGTCTGCAGCTGGTGCTCG
AGCCCAGTCTGCAGCTGCTGAGCCGCAAGCAGCGGCGACTGATCCGACAGAACCCGGGGATCCTGCACAG
CGTGAGTGGAGGGCTCCAGAGCGCTGTGCGAGAGTGCAAATGGCAATTCCGAAACCGCCGCTGGAACTGC
CCCACTGCTCCGGGGCCCCACCTCTTCGGCAAGATCGTCAACCGAGGCTGCCGAGAAACAGCGTTCATCT
TCGCAATCACCTCCGCCGGGGTCACACATTCCGTGGCGCGCTCCTGCTCCGAAGGCTCCATCGAGTCCTG
CACCTGCGACTACCGGCGGCGCGGCCCTGGGGGCCCCGACTGGCACTGGGGGGGCTGCAGTGACAACATC
GATTTTGGTCGCCTCTTTGGCCGAGAGTTCGTGGACTCCGGGGAGAAGGGGCGGGACCTACGCTTCCTCA
TGAACTTTCACAACAACGANGCAGGGCGAANGACNGTGTTNTCTGANATGCGCCAAANTGCAANTGCCCN
GGN
