[The description below was written by a language model from this plasmid's Addgene catalogue record.]
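Description:
pHIV-Wnt1HA is an HIV-based lentiviral transfer plasmid for mammalian expression, built on the HIV-Zsgreen backbone (about 7.7 kb without insert). It is maintained in bacteria as a high-copy plasmid under ampicillin selection. A recombination-deficient strain such as Stbl3 is preferred, as is usual for lentiviral vectors whose repeated LTR sequences can be unstable. No feature table accompanies the record, so the origin of replication, LTR configuration, packaging signal and other viral elements are not itemised.

The payload is an approximately 1.1 kb mouse Wnt1 cDNA (wingless-related MMTV integration site 1, historically the int-1 proto-oncogene) carrying a C-terminal HA epitope tag. It was inserted at a single XbaI site that is retained on both sides of the insert. According to the depositor's comments, this placement creates a bicistronic lentivirus in which the EF1alpha promoter drives co-expression of Wnt1-HA and the green fluorescent protein ZsGreen. The record does not state which element links the two coding regions. The arrangement allows transduced cells to be identified or sorted by green fluorescence, while the HA tag permits detection of the Wnt1 protein with anti-HA antibodies.

The associated publication concerns lentiviral transduction of mammary stem cells to analyse gene function in development and cancer. This fits the use of the construct to deliver stable, integrated expression of the Wnt1 oncogene into mammary cells while marking them with a fluorescent reporter.
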