Addgene plasmid #18983: pHIV-Wnt1HA
Depositing lab: Bryan Welm & Zena Werb. Depositing organization: University of California, San Francisco (UCSF). Publication: Lentiviral transduction of mammary stem cells for analysis of gene function during development and cancer. Welm BE, Dijkgraaf GJ, Bledau AS, Welm AL, Werb Z. Cell Stem Cell. 2008 Jan 10. 2(1):90-102. 10.1016/j.stem.2007.10.002 PubMed 18371425.
Backbone
  Vector backbone: HIV-Zsgreen
  Backbone size w/o insert (bp): 7664
  Vector type: Mammalian Expression, Lentiviral
Growth in bacteria
  Bacterial resistance: Ampicillin, 100 μg/mL
  Growth temperature: 37°C
  Growth strain: Stbl3
  Growth instructions: Growth in Stbl3 is preferred
  Copy number: High Copy
Gene/Insert
  Gene/Insert name: wingless-related MMTV integration site 1 (alt names: Wnt1; Mouse int-1 proto-oncogene)
  Species: M. musculus (mouse)
  Insert size (bp): 1100
  GenBank ID: M11943
  Entrez Gene: Wnt1 (a.k.a. Int-1, Wnt-1, sw, swaying)
  Tag / fusion protein: HA-Tag (C terminal on insert)
  Cloning method: Restriction Enzyme; 5′ cloning site XbaI (not destroyed); 3′ cloning site XbaI (not destroyed)
  Sequencing primers: 5′ 5’-TGGAATTTGCCCTTTTTGAG-3’; 3′ 5’-AGGAACTGCTTCCTTCACGA-3’
Resource information
  A portion of this plasmid was derived from a plasmid made by: Fung,Y.K., Shackleford,G.M., Brown,A.M., Sanders,G.S. and Varmus,H.E. Nucleotide sequence and expression in vitro of cDNA derived from mRNA of int-1, a provirally activated mouse mammary oncogene. Mol. Cell. Biol. 5 (12), 3337-3344 (1985)
Terms and licenses: Academic/Nonprofit Terms; Industry Terms: Not Available to Industry
Depositor comments: The Wnt1HA insert was cloned into the XbaI site of HIV-Zsgreen in order to generate a bicistronic lentivirus that coexpresses Wnt1HA with Zsgreen under the control of the EF1alpha promoter. Gerrit Dijkgraaf in Zena Werb's lab cloned this virus.
How to cite: pHIV-Wnt1HA was a gift from Bryan Welm & Zena Werb (Addgene plasmid # 18983 ; http://n2t.net/addgene:18983 ; RRID:Addgene_18983)
